Addgene plasmid #165918: pBlastR-12xLexAOp-EBFP2-MiniWhite
Purpose: Blasticidin resistant 12xLexAOp EBFP2 Mini-White CDS response vector. Contains an Alpha level GB2.0 entry point for addition of custom assemblies utilizing blue-white bacterial colony screening
Depositing lab: Koen Venken. Depositing organization: Baylor College of Medicine. Publication: Multiplexed drug-based selection and counterselection genetic manipulations in Drosophila. Matinyan N, Karkhanis MS, Gonzalez Y, Jain A, Saltzman A, Malovannaya A, Sarrion-Perdigones A, Dierick HA, Venken KJT. Cell Rep. 2021 Sep 14;36(11):109700. doi: 10.1016/j.celrep.2021.109700. PubMed 34525356.
Backbone
  Vector backbone: pColE1_AlphaOmega
  Backbone size w/o insert (bp): 2967
  Vector type: Synthetic Biology
Growth in bacteria
  Bacterial resistance: Spectinomycin, 50 μg/mL
  Growth temperature: 37°C
  Growth strain: DH10B
  Copy number: High Copy
Gene/Insert
  Gene/Insert name: Selectable LexAOp Response Vector
  Species: Synthetic
  Insert size (bp): 7146
  Cloning method: Restriction Enzyme; 5′ cloning site Unknown (unknown if destroyed)
Terms and licenses: Academic/Nonprofit Terms; Industry Terms: Not Available to Industry
Depositor comments: Terminal Alpha Entry
How to cite: pBlastR-12xLexAOp-EBFP2-MiniWhite was a gift from Koen Venken (Addgene plasmid # 165918 ; http://n2t.net/addgene:165918 ; RRID:Addgene_165918)
