[The description below was written by a language model from this plasmid's Addgene catalogue record and pLannotate feature annotations shown in this document.]
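Description:
pBlastR-12xLexAOp-EBFP2-MiniWhite is a 10.1 kb synthetic-biology plasmid built on the pColE1_AlphaOmega backbone and designed as a LexA-responsive transgene vector for Drosophila. It is maintained at high copy in E. coli from a ColE1/pUC-type origin and selected with spectinomycin through the aadA gene. An f1 origin is also present. The depositor and sequencing-verified records are the same length and give essentially identical annotations.

The payload combines several modules. An EBFP2 blue fluorescent protein coding sequence, followed by an SV40 polyadenylation signal, serves as the reporter. According to the name and purpose it is controlled by twelve LexA operator sites, so expression depends on a LexA-based transactivator supplied in trans. The automated annotation does not label the LexAOp array itself. Instead it marks three repeats of short GAL1/GAL10 promoter fragments upstream of EBFP2, which probably reflect sequence similarity within the repeated operator region rather than functional yeast promoters. The minimal promoter is not identified in the record.

A mini-white gene provides a visible eye-colour marker for transformants. A Drosophila hsp70 promoter drives bsr (blasticidin S deaminase) with an HSV TK polyadenylation signal, allowing drug-based selection of transgenic flies. A φC31 attB site permits integrase-mediated insertion into genomic attP docking sites.

At one end sits a lacZα cassette with a pUC-type multiple cloning site flanked by T7 and SP6 promoters. This forms the terminal Alpha-level GoldenBraid 2.0 entry point, where additional custom assemblies can be inserted and identified by blue-white colony screening. The vector belongs to a toolkit for multiplexed drug-based selection and counterselection in Drosophila.
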