Features (pLannotate 1.2.2; 24 found; start..end, strand, type, name):
      1..456     -  rep_origin     f1 ori (sequence partly withheld): f1 bacteriophage origin of replication; arrow indicates direction of (+) strand synthesis
    514..1302    -  CDS            aadA: S3AD_ECOLX - Experimental evidence at protein level: Swiss-Prot protein existence level 1. Mediates bacterial resistance to the antibiotics streptomycin and spectinomycin. From Escherichia coli.
   1309..1365    -  CDS            GmR (fragment): gentamycin acetyltransferase; aacC1; confers resistance to gentamycin
   1541..1564    -  promoter       Pc promoter (fragment): intI1 (promoter lies within the coding sequence); class 1 integron promoter
   1770..2358    +  rep_origin     ori: high-copy-number ColE1/pMB1/pBR322/pUC origin of replication
   2465..6476    -  gene           mini-white: white; This modified version of the white gene lacks part of the first intron.
   6555..6689    +  polyA_signal   SV40 poly(A) signal: SV40 polyadenylation signal
   6697..7413    -  CDS            EBFP2: EBFP2 is a basic (constitutively fluorescent) blue fluorescent protein published in 2007, derived from Aequorea victoria. It is reported to be a rapidly-maturing monomer with moderate acid sensitivity.
   7577..7636    +  promoter       GAL10 promoter (fragment): S. cerevisiae GAL10; inducible promoter, regulated by Gal4
   7800..7828    +  promoter       GAL1 promoter (fragment): S. cerevisiae GAL1; inducible promoter, regulated by Gal4
   7860..7919    +  promoter       GAL10 promoter (fragment): S. cerevisiae GAL10; inducible promoter, regulated by Gal4
   8083..8111    +  promoter       GAL1 promoter (fragment): S. cerevisiae GAL1; inducible promoter, regulated by Gal4
   8143..8202    +  promoter       GAL10 promoter (fragment): S. cerevisiae GAL10; inducible promoter, regulated by Gal4
   8366..8394    +  promoter       GAL1 promoter (fragment): S. cerevisiae GAL1; inducible promoter, regulated by Gal4
   8482..8551    -  protein_bind   attB: attB site for the φC31 integrase (Groth et al., 2000) phage φC31 integrase
   8591..8638    -  polyA_signal   HSV TK poly(A) signal: herpes simplex virus thymidine kinase polyadenylation signal (Cole and Stacy, 1985)
   8646..9065    -  CDS            bsr: BSR_BACCE - Experimental evidence at protein level: Swiss-Prot protein existence level 1. Catalyzes the deamination of the cytosine moiety of the antibiotics blasticidin S, cytomycin and acetylblasticidin S. From Bacillus cereus.
   9155..9606    -  promoter       hsp70 promoter: Drosophila melanogaster hsp70Bb promoter
   9631..9721    +  misc_feature   bom (fragment): basis of mobility region from pBR322
   9727..9884    -  CDS            lacZα (fragment): LacZα fragment of β-galactosidase; lacZ fragment
   9887..9905    +  promoter       T7 promoter: promoter for bacteriophage T7 RNA polymerase
   9908..9964    +  misc_feature   MCS: pUC18/19 multiple cloning site
   9971..9989    -  promoter       SP6 promoter: promoter for bacteriophage SP6 RNA polymerase
  10043..10090   -  promoter       EM7 promoter: synthetic bacterial promoter&nbsp
>Addgene plasmid #165918 | pBlastR-12xLexAOp-EBFP2-MiniWhite | depositor full sequence | sequence record 323439 | pBlastR-12xLexAOp-EBFP2-MiniWhite sequence 10113 bps
AAATTGTAAGCGTTAATATTTTGTTAAAATTCGCGTTAAATTTTTGTTAAATCAGCTCATTTTTTAACCA
ATAGGCCGAAATCGGCAAAATCCCTTATAAATCAAAAGAATAGACCGAGATAGGGT
[37 nt withheld, positions 127-163]
AAAGAACGTGGACTCCAACGTCAAAGGGCGAAAAACCGTCTATCAGGGCGCTGGCCCACTACGTGAACCA
TCACCCT
[91 nt withheld, positions 241-331]
G
[125 nt withheld, positions 333-457]
ACATGAAGTTTTAAATCAATCTAAAGTATATATGTGTAACATTGGTCTAGTGATTATTTGCCGACTACCT
TGGTGATCTCGCCTTTCACGTAGTGGACAAATTCTTCCAACTGATCTGCGCGCGAGGCCAAACGATCTTC
TTCTTGTCCAAGATAAGCCTGTCTAGCTTCAAGTATGACGGGCTGATACTGGGCCGGCAGGCGCTCCATT
GCCCAGTCGGCAGCTACATCCTTCGGCGCGATTTTGCCGGTTACTGCGCTGTACCAAATGCGGGACAACG
TAAGCACTACATTTCGCTCATCGCCAGCCCAGTCGGGCGGCGAGTTCCATAGCGTTAAGGTTTCATTTAG
CGCCTCAAATAGATCCTGTTCAGGAACCGGATCAAAGAGTTCCTCCGCCGCTGGACCTACCAAGGCAACG
CTATGTTCTCTTGCTTTTGTCAGCAAGATAGCCAGATCAATGTCGATCGTGGCTGGCTCGAAGATACCTG
CAAGAATGTCATTGCGCTGCCATTCTCCAAATTGCAGTTCGCGCTTAGCTGGATAACGCCACGGAATGAT
GTCGTCGTGCACAACAATGGTGACTTCTACAGCGCGGAGAATCTCGCTCTCTCCAGGGGAAGCCGAAGTT
TCCAAAAGGTCGTTGATCAAAGCTCGCCGCGTTGTTTCATCAAGCCTTACGGTCACCGTAACCAGCAAAT
CAATATCACTGTGTGGCTTCAGGCCGCCATCCACTGCGGAGCCGTACAAATGTACGGCCAGCAACGTCGG
TTCGAGATGGCGCTCGATGACGCCAACTACCTCTGATAGTTGAGTCGATACTTCGGCGATCACCGCTTCC
CTCATAATGTTTAACTTTGTTTTAGGGCGACTGCCCTGCTGCGTAACATCGTTGCTGCTCCATAACATCA
AACATCGACCCACGGCGTAACGCGCTTGCTGCTTGGATGCCCGAGGCATAGACTGTACCCCAAAAAAACA
GTCATAACAAGCCATGAAAACCGCCACTGCGCCGTTACCACCGCTGCGTTCGGTCAAGGTTCTGGACCAG
TTGCGTGAGCGCATACGCTACTTGCATTACAGCTTACGAACCGAACAGGCTTATGTCCACTGGGTTCGTG
CCTTCATCCGTTTCCACGGTGTGCGTCACCCGGCAACCTTGGGTAGCAGCGAAGTCGAGGCATTTCTGTC
CTGGCTGGTCACAAAAGGATCTAGGTGAAGATCCTTTTTGATAATCTCATGACCAAAATCCCTTAACGTG
AGTTTTCGTTCCACTGAGCGTCAGACCCCGTAGAAAAGATCAAAGGATCTTCTTGAGATCCTTTTTTTCT
GCGCGTAATCTGCTGCTTGCAAACAAAAAAACCACCGCTACCAGCGGTGGTTTGTTTGCCGGATCAAGAG
CTACCAACTCTTTTTCCGAAGGTAACTGGCTTCAGCAGAGCGCAGATACCAAATACTGTTCTTCTAGTGT
AGCCGTAGTTAGGCCACCACTTCAAGAACTCTGTAGCACCGCCTACATACCTCGCTCTGCTAATCCTGTT
ACCAGTGGCTGCTGCCAGTGGCGATAAGTCGTGTCTTACCGGGTTGGACTCAAGACGATAGTTACCGGAT
AAGGCGCAGCGGTCGGGCTGAACGGGGGGTTCGTGCACACAGCCCAGCTTGGAGCGAACGACCTACACCG
AACTGAGATACCTACAGCGTGAGCTATGAGAAAGCGCCACGCTTCCCGAAGGGAGAAAGGCGGACAGGTA
TCCGGTAAGCGGCAGGGTCGGAACAGGAGAGCGCACGAGGGAGCTTCCAGGGGGAAACGCCTGGTATCTT
TATAGTCCTGTCGGGTTTCGCCACCTCTGACTTGAGCGTCGATTTTTGTGATGCTCGTCAGGGGGGCGGA
GCCTATGGAAAAACGCCAGCAACGCGGCCTTTTTACGGTTCCTGGCCTTTTGCTGGCCTTTTGCTCACAT
GTTCTTTCCTGCGTTATCCCCTGATTCTGTGGATAACCGTGTCAAGCGATGCATCTACACAAGGAACAAA
CACTGGATGTCACTTTCAGTTCAAATTGTAACGCTAATCACTCCGAACAGGTCACAAAAAATTACCTTAA
AAAGTCATAATATTAAATTAGAATAAATATAGCTGTGAGGGAAATATATACAAATATATTGGAGCAAATA
AATTGTACATACAAATATTTATTACTAATTTCTATTGAGCCGAAATGAACCACTCGGAACCATTTGAGCG
AACCGAATCGCGCGGAACTAACGACAGTCGCTCCAAGGTCGTCGAACAAAAGGTGAATGTGTTGCGGAGA
GCGGGTGGGAGACAGCGAAAGAGCAACTACGAAACGTGGTGTGGTGGAGGTGAATTATGAAGAGGGCGCG
CGATTTGAAAAGTATGTATATAAAAAATATATCCCGGTGTTTTATGTAGCGATAAACGAGTTTTTGATGT
AAGGTATGCAGGTGTGTAAGTCTTTTGGTTAGAAGACAAATCCAAAGTCTACTTGTGGGGATGTTCGAAG
GGGAAATACTTGTATTCTATAGGTCATATCTTGTTTTTATTGGCACAAATATAATTACATTAGCTTTTTG
AGGGGGCAATAAACAGTAAACACGATGGTAATAATGGTAAAAAAAAAAAACAAGCAGTTATTTCGGATAT
ATGTCGGCTACTCCTTGCGTCGGGCCCGAAGTCTTAGAGCCAGATATGCGAGCACCCGGAAGCTCACGAT
GAGAATGGCCAGACCCACGTAGTCCAGCGGCAGATCGGCGGCGGAGAAGTTAAGTGTCTCCAGGATGACC
TTGCCCGAACTGGGGCACGTGGTGTTCGACGATGTGCAGCTAATTTCGCCCGGCTCCACGTCCGCCCATT
GGTTAATCAGCAGACCCTCGTTGGCGTAACGGAACCATGAGAGGTACGACAACCATTTGAGGTATACTGG
CACCGAGCCCGAGTTCAAGAAGAAGCCGCCAAAGAGCAGGAATGGTATGATAACCGGCGGACCCACAGAC
AGCGCCATCGAGGTCGAGGAGCTGGCGCAGGATATTAGATATCCGAAGGACGTTGACACATTGGCCACCA
GAGTGACCAGCGCCAGGCAGTTGAAGAAGTGCAGCACTCCGGCCCGCAGTCCGATCATCGGATAGGCAAT
CGCCGTGAAGACCAGTGGCACTGTGAGAAAAAGCGGCAATTCGGCAATCGTTTTGCCCAGAAAGTATGTG
TCACAGCGATAAAGTCGACTTCGGGCCTCCCTCATAAAAACTGGCAGCTCTGAGGTGAACACCTAAATCG
AATCGATTCATTAGAAAGTTAGTAAATTATTGAAATGCAAATGTATTCTAAACATGACTTACATTTATCG
TGGCAAAGACGTTTTGAAAGGTCATGTTGGTCAGGAAGAGGAAGATGGCTCCGTTGATATTCATCACACC
CACTTGCGTGAGTTGTTGGCCCAAAAAGATGAGGCCAATCAAGATGGCAACCATCTGCAAATTAAAATGT
TACTCGCATCTCATTAATATTCGCGAGTTAAATGAAATTTATTTATCTTCTGCAAAACTATAAACTATAC
ATCTCATTGAAAAAAACTAAGAAGGGTGTGGAATCAGGCAATTCTATCTAAAATCTAGCGAATTTGTTTC
CAAGAATTGTAAGCGTTATATCATTTGTTTCCACTGGAACCACTCACCGTTGTCTGAATAAGTCGCACTT
TTACGAGGAGTGGTTCCTTGAGCACCGACAGCCAGGATCGCCACAGGACCGCCCGGAACTGCATGAACCA
GGTGGCCTTGTAGGTGTACCCATTCTCCGGCTGCTCCAGTGGCTTCTCCAGATTTTTGGTGGCCAACAAC
TGCTCCATATCCCGGGCTACTTTGCTAATGGCAAAATTGTCGCATATCTTGGCGATCCGATCACGGGACT
CGATCTCCCGTCCGGGCACAACGGCCAACACCTGTACGTAAAAGTCCGCCGGATTGTAGTTGGTAGGACA
CTGGGCACCCACGCTGGATAGGAGTTGAGATGTTATGTAATACTAGATACCCTTAATAAACACATCGAAC
TCACTAGGAAAAGAAGTCGACGGCTTCGCTGGGAGTGCCCAAGAAAGCTACCCTGCCCTCGGCCATCAGA
AGGATCTTGTCAAAGAGCTCAAACAGCTCGGAAGACGGCTGATGAATGGTCAGGATGACGGTCTTGCCCT
TCTGCGACAGCTTCTTCAGCACCTGGACGACGCTGTGGGCGGTAAAGGAGTCCAGTCCGGAGGTGGGCTC
ATCGCAGATCAGAAGCGGCGGATCGGTTAGAGCCTCGGAGGCGAATGCCAGACGCTTCCTTTCTCCGCCG
GACAGACCTTTCACCCTGCCGGGCACACCGATGATCGTGTGCTGACATTTGCTGAGCGAAAGCTCCTGGA
TCACCTGATCCACGCGGGCCACTCGCTGCCGATAGGTCAGATGTCGTGGCATCCGCACCATGGCTTGGAA
AATCAGGTGTTCCCTGGCCGTTAGGGAGCCGATAAAGAGGTCATCCTGCTGGACATAGGCGCACCTGGCC
TGCATCTCCTTGGCGTCCACAGGTTGGCCATTGAGCAGTCGCATCCCGGATGGCGATACTTGGATGCCCT
GCGGCGATCGAAAGGCAAGGGCATTCAGCAGGGTCGTCTTTCCGGCACCGGAACTGCCCATCACGGCCAA
AAGTTCGCCCGGATAGGCCACGCCGCAAACTGAGTTTCAAATTGGTAATTGGACCCTTTATTAAGATTTC
ACACAGATCAGCCGACTGCGAATAGAAACTCACCGTTCTTGAGCAAATGTTTCCTGGGCGCCGGTATGTG
TCGCTCGTTGCAGAATAGTCCGCGTGTCCGGTTGACCAGCTGCCGCCATCCGGAGCCCGGCTGATTGACC
GCCCCAAAGATGTCCATATTGTGCCAGGCATAGGTGAGGTTCTCGGCTAGTTGGCCGCTCCCTGAACCGG
AGTCCTCCGGCGGACTGGGTGGCCGGAGCGTGCCGTAGTTTTTGGCCTGCCCGAAGCCCTGGTTAATGCA
GCTCTGCGAAGCCGCTCCGCTGTCACCCTGCAATGATAGGGGATCTCAAATATCAACTACAAGCGTTATG
CTCATCTAACCCCGAACAAAAAGTACCCCGAAGTATCCTACGAAGTAGGTTTATACTTTTATTTATTTTT
TGTGCATCTAGGATCAGCTTAAAATATCTGGTTGTTATATTTTTTGTAAAAAAGAATATAGTCGAAAATG
AATGCCTTTAGATGTCTTGATCATGATATGATCTCAAAAATTGTCTTATATAGCGAGAACAGCTACCAGA
ATAATCTGTTTCGTGTCACTATTTGTTTGTGCAATTGCGGTTTGGGATTTTTGTGGGTCGCAGTTCTCAC
GCCGCAGACAATTTGATGTTGCAATCGCAGTTCCTATAGATCAAGTGAACTTAAGATGTATGCACATGTA
CTACTCACATTGTTCAGATGCTCGGCAGATGGGTGTTTGCTGCCTCCGCGAATTAATAGCTCCTGATCCT
CTTGGCCCATTGCCGGGATTTTTCACACTTTCCCCTGCTTACCCACCCAAAACCAATCACCACCCCAATC
ACTCAAAAAACAAACAAAAATAAGAAGCGAGAGGAGTTTTGGCACAGCACTTTGTGTTTAATTGATGGCG
TAAACCGCTTGGAGCTTCGTCACGAAACCGCTGACAAAATGCAACTGAAGGCGGACATTGACGCTACGTA
ACGCTACAAACGGTGGCGAAAGAGATAGCGGACGCAGCGGCGAAAGTGACGGCGATATTTCTGTGGACAG
AGAAGGAGGCAAACAGCGCTGACTTTGAGTGGAATGTCATTTTGAGTGAGAGGTAATCGAAAGAACCTGG
TACATCAAATACCCTTGGATCGAAGTAAATTTAAAACTGATCAGATAAGTTCAATGATATCCAGTGCAGT
AAAAAAAAAAAATGTTTTTTTTATCTACTTTCCGCAAAAATGGGTTTTATTAACTTACATACATACTAGA
ATTCCTCCTGACAGCGAAAAAACCTCCCACACCTCCCCCTGAACCTGAAACATAAAATGAATGCAATTGT
TGTTGTTAACTTGTTTATTGCAGCTTATAATGGTTACAAATAAAGCAATAGCATCACAAATTTCACAAAT
AAAGCATTTTTTTCACTGCATTCTAGTTGTGGTTTGTCCAAACTCATCAATGTATCTTATCATGTCTGGA
TCAAGCTTACTTGTACAGCTCATCCATGCCCAGGGTGATGCCGGCGGCGGTGCGGAACTCCAGCAGCACC
ATGTGATCGCGCTTCTCGTTGGGATCCTTGGACAGCACGCTCTGGGTGCTCAGGTAGTGGCTATCGGGCA
GCAGCACGGGGCCGTCGCCGATGGGGGTGTTCTGCTGGTAGTGATCGGCCAGCTGCACTGAGCCATCCTC
CACGTTGTGGCGGATCTTGAAGTTGACCTTGATGCCGTTCTTCTGCTTCACGGCCATGATGTAGATGTTG
TGGCTGTTGAAGTTGTACTCCAGCTTGTGGCCCAGGATGTTGCCATCCTCCTTGAAATCCACGCCCTTCA
GCTCGATGCGGTTCACCAGGGTATCGCCCTCGAACTTCACCTCGGCGCGGGTCTTGTAGGTGCCGTCGTC
ATTGAAGAAAATGGTGCGCTCCTGCACGTAGCCCTCGGGCATGGCGCTCTTGAAGAAATCGTGCTGCTTC
ATGTGATCGGGGTAGCGGGCGAAGCACTGCACGCCGTGGCTCAGGGTGGTCACCAGGGTGGGCCAGGGCA
CGGGCAGCTTGCCGGTGGTGCAGATGAACTTCAGGGTCAGCTTGCCGTTGGTGGCGTCGCCCTCGCCCTC
GCCGCGCACGCTGAACTTGTGGCCGTTCACGTCGCCATCCAGCTCCACCAGGATGGGCACCACGCCGGTG
AACAGCTCCTCGCCCTTGGACACCATTTGGTTTGGTATGCGTCTTGTGATTCAAAGTTGGCTTATTCAAA
GGATATTAACGAAGGCAGCGGCACGTCTGCTCGGCTCGAACATTCATTCACAACTGATGCTCTCAGCCAC
CCCGCGCCCTTTTATACCGCTGCGCTCGATCCCCGGGCGAGCTCGGGAGCATATTACATGGCATTACCAC
CATATACATATCCATATACATATCCATATCTAATCTTACCTCGACTGCTGTATATAAAACCAGTGGTTAT
ATGTACAGTACTGCTGTATATAAAACCAGTGGTTATATGTACAGTACGTCGACTGCTGTATATAAAACCA
GTGGTTATATGTACAGTACTGCTGTATATAAAACCAGTGGTTATATGTACAGTACGTCGAGGGGATGATA
ATGCGATTAGTTTTTTAGCCTCGACCTGCAGCCCAAGCTCTCCTGACAGCGGCATATTACATGGCATTAC
CACCATATACATATCCATATACATATCCATATCTAATCTTACCTCGACTGCTGTATATAAAACCAGTGGT
TATATGTACAGTACTGCTGTATATAAAACCAGTGGTTATATGTACAGTACGTCGACTGCTGTATATAAAA
CCAGTGGTTATATGTACAGTACTGCTGTATATAAAACCAGTGGTTATATGTACAGTACGTCGAGGGGATG
ATAATGCGATTAGTTTTTTAGCCTCGACCTGCAGCCCAAGCTCTCCTGACAGCGGCATATTACATGGCAT
TACCACCATATACATATCCATATACATATCCATATCTAATCTTACCTCGACTGCTGTATATAAAACCAGT
GGTTATATGTACAGTACTGCTGTATATAAAACCAGTGGTTATATGTACAGTACGTCGACTGCTGTATATA
AAACCAGTGGTTATATGTACAGTACTGCTGTATATAAAACCAGTGGTTATATGTACAGTACGTCGAGGGG
ATGATAATGCGATTAGTTTTTTAGCCTCGACCTGCAGCCCAAGCTCTCCTGACAGCGCAGCTGCCCGGGT
CTAGAGTCGACGCATGCCTCCTGACAGCGCATCATGATGGACCAGATGGGTGAGGTGGAGTACGCGCCCG
GGGAGCCCAAGGGCACGCCCTGGCACCCGCACCGCGGCTTCGAGACAGTGACCTACATCGTCGACCAATT
CCTCCTGACAGCGGAACAAACGACCCAACACCCGTGCGTTTTATTCTGTCTTTTTATTGCCAAGCTTAGT
TACGGGTATACTTCAGGGGAATCAGTTCCTCAATGGTGGTCTTGACCAGCTTGCCGTTCATCTCAATCAG
CACGAAGCAATCGGGGGCGTAATCGCTAATCAGCTCACGGCACATTCCACACGGGGACACGACACGGATG
CTACGGTCCACCTCATCGGAGTATGGGTGACGCACGGCCACAATGGTATCAAAATCCTTCTGGCCGTTGC
TCACGGCACTGCCAATGGCAATGGCCTCGGCACACACGGTCACGCGTCCGATGTAGGCCTCAATGTGCAC
GGCACTGATAATCTCGCCCGTCTTGGTGCGAATGGCAGCTCCCACGTGGTGCTTGTTATCCTCGTAGAGC
ATCGTAATCTTCTCGGTAGCCACCTCCACCAGTTCCAGGTCCTGCTGGCTGATGTTGAAGGTTTTCATTT
TGTTTTCCTCCTTATGTTAAGCTTACTCAGTTATTATATCATAAATATCTGTGTCAAGAATAAACTCCCA
CATGGATTCGAGTATTGAGAGTTCTCTTCTTGTATTCAATAATTACTTCTTGGCAGATTTCAGTAGTTGC
AGTTGATTTACTTGGTTGCTGGTTACTTTTAATTGATTCACTTTAACTTGCACTTTACTGCAGATTGTTT
AGCTTGTTCAGCTGCGCTTGTTTATTTGCTTAGCTTTCGCTTAGCGACGTGTTCACTTTGCTTGTTTGAA
TTGAATTGTCGCTCCGTAGACGAAGCGCCTCTATTTATACTCCGGCGCTCTTTTCGCGAACATTCGAGGC
GCGCTCTCTCGAACCAACGAGAGCAGTATGCCGTTTACTGTGTGACAGAGTGAGAGAGCATTAGTGCAGA
GAGGGAGCGACCCAAAAAGAAAAGAGAGAATAACGAATAACGGCCAGAGAAATTTCTCGAGTTTTCTTTC
TGCCAAACAAATGACCTACCACAATAACCAGTTTGTTTTGGGATTCTAGCTCCCTGGGATCCGGAGAGAG
ACCCTATGCGGCATCAGAGCAGATTGTACTGAGAGTGCACCATATGCGGTGTGAAATACCGCACAGATGC
GTAAGGAGAAAATACCGCATCAGGCGTCATTCGCCATTCAGGCTGCGCAACTGTTGGGAAGGGCGATCGG
TGCGGGCCTCTTCGCTATTACGCCAGCTGGCGAAAGGGGGATGTGCTGCAAGGCGATTAAGTTGGGTAAC
GCCAGGGTTTTCCCAGTCACGACGTTGTAAAACGACGGCCAGTGAATTGTAATACGACTCACTATAGGGC
GAATTCGAGCTCGGTACCCGGGGATCCTCTAGAGTCGACCTGCAGGCATGCAAGCTTGAGTATTCTATAG
TGTCACCTAAATAGCTTGGCGTAATCATGGTCATGATCTGCCTCCTGGGTTTAGTTCCTCACCTTGTCGT
ATTATACTATGCCGATATACTATGCCGATGATTAATTGTCAACAGGGGTCTCTCGCTGATCCGTTA
