Features (pLannotate 1.2.2; 24 found; start..end, strand, type, name):
      1..456     -  rep_origin     f1 ori (sequence partly withheld): f1 bacteriophage origin of replication; arrow indicates direction of (+) strand synthesis
    514..1302    -  CDS            aadA: S3AD_ECOLX - Experimental evidence at protein level: Swiss-Prot protein existence level 1. Mediates bacterial resistance to the antibiotics streptomycin and spectinomycin. From Escherichia coli.
   1309..1365    -  CDS            GmR (fragment): gentamycin acetyltransferase; aacC1; confers resistance to gentamycin
   1541..1564    -  promoter       Pc promoter (fragment): intI1 (promoter lies within the coding sequence); class 1 integron promoter
   1770..2358    +  rep_origin     ori: high-copy-number ColE1/pMB1/pBR322/pUC origin of replication
   2465..6476    -  gene           mini-white: white; This modified version of the white gene lacks part of the first intron.
   6555..6689    +  polyA_signal   SV40 poly(A) signal: SV40 polyadenylation signal
   6697..7413    -  CDS            EBFP2: EBFP2 is a basic (constitutively fluorescent) blue fluorescent protein published in 2007, derived from Aequorea victoria. It is reported to be a rapidly-maturing monomer with moderate acid sensitivity.
   7577..7636    +  promoter       GAL10 promoter (fragment): S. cerevisiae GAL10; inducible promoter, regulated by Gal4
   7800..7828    +  promoter       GAL1 promoter (fragment): S. cerevisiae GAL1; inducible promoter, regulated by Gal4
   7860..7919    +  promoter       GAL10 promoter (fragment): S. cerevisiae GAL10; inducible promoter, regulated by Gal4
   8083..8111    +  promoter       GAL1 promoter (fragment): S. cerevisiae GAL1; inducible promoter, regulated by Gal4
   8143..8202    +  promoter       GAL10 promoter (fragment): S. cerevisiae GAL10; inducible promoter, regulated by Gal4
   8366..8394    +  promoter       GAL1 promoter (fragment): S. cerevisiae GAL1; inducible promoter, regulated by Gal4
   8482..8551    -  protein_bind   attB: attB site for the φC31 integrase (Groth et al., 2000) phage φC31 integrase
   8591..8638    -  polyA_signal   HSV TK poly(A) signal: herpes simplex virus thymidine kinase polyadenylation signal (Cole and Stacy, 1985)
   8646..9065    -  CDS            bsr: BSR_BACCE - Experimental evidence at protein level: Swiss-Prot protein existence level 1. Catalyzes the deamination of the cytosine moiety of the antibiotics blasticidin S, cytomycin and acetylblasticidin S. From Bacillus cereus.
   9158..9606    -  promoter       hsp70 promoter: Drosophila melanogaster hsp70Bb promoter
   9631..9721    +  misc_feature   bom (fragment): basis of mobility region from pBR322
   9727..9884    -  CDS            lacZα (fragment): LacZα fragment of β-galactosidase; lacZ fragment
   9887..9905    +  promoter       T7 promoter: promoter for bacteriophage T7 RNA polymerase
   9908..9964    +  misc_feature   MCS: pUC18/19 multiple cloning site
   9971..9989    -  promoter       SP6 promoter: promoter for bacteriophage SP6 RNA polymerase
  10043..10090   -  promoter       EM7 promoter: synthetic bacterial promoter&nbsp
>Addgene plasmid #165918 | pBlastR-12xLexAOp-EBFP2-MiniWhite | addgene full sequence | sequence record 331237 | Addgene NGS Result
AAATTGTAAGCGTTAATATTTTGTTAAAATTCGCGTTAAATTTTTGTTAAATCAGCTCATTTTTTAACCA
ATAGGCCGAAATCGGCAAAATCCCTTATAAATCAAAAGAATAGACCGAGATAGGGT
[37 nt withheld, positions 127-163]
AAAGAACGTGGACTCCAACGTCAAAGGGCGAAAAACCGTCTATCAGGGCGCTGGCCCACTACGTGAACCA
TCACCCT
[91 nt withheld, positions 241-331]
G
[125 nt withheld, positions 333-457]
ACATGAAGTTTTAAATCAATCTAAAGTATATATGTGTAACATTGGTCTAGTGATTATTTGCCGACTACCT
TGGTGATCTCGCCTTTCACGTAGTGGACAAATTCTTCCAACTGATCTGCGCGCGAGGCCAAACGATCTTC
TTCTTGTCCAAGATAAGCCTGTCTAGCTTCAAGTATGACGGGCTGATACTGGGCCGGCAGGCGCTCCATT
GCCCAGTCGGCAGCTACATCCTTCGGCGCGATTTTGCCGGTTACTGCGCTGTACCAAATGCGGGACAACG
TAAGCACTACATTTCGCTCATCGCCAGCCCAGTCGGGCGGCGAGTTCCATAGCGTTAAGGTTTCATTTAG
CGCCTCAAATAGATCCTGTTCAGGAACCGGATCAAAGAGTTCCTCCGCCGCTGGACCTACCAAGGCAACG
CTATGTTCTCTTGCTTTTGTCAGCAAGATAGCCAGATCAATGTCGATCGTGGCTGGCTCGAAGATACCTG
CAAGAATGTCATTGCGCTGCCATTCTCCAAATTGCAGTTCGCGCTTAGCTGGATAACGCCACGGAATGAT
GTCGTCGTGCACAACAATGGTGACTTCTACAGCGCGGAGAATCTCGCTCTCTCCAGGGGAAGCCGAAGTT
TCCAAAAGGTCGTTGATCAAAGCTCGCCGCGTTGTTTCATCAAGCCTTACGGTCACCGTAACCAGCAAAT
CAATATCACTGTGTGGCTTCAGGCCGCCATCCACTGCGGAGCCGTACAAATGTACGGCCAGCAACGTCGG
TTCGAGATGGCGCTCGATGACGCCAACTACCTCTGATAGTTGAGTCGATACTTCGGCGATCACCGCTTCC
CTCATAATGTTTAACTTTGTTTTAGGGCGACTGCCCTGCTGCGTAACATCGTTGCTGCTCCATAACATCA
AACATCGACCCACGGCGTAACGCGCTTGCTGCTTGGATGCCCGAGGCATAGACTGTACCCCAAAAAAACA
GTCATAACAAGCCATGAAAACCGCCACTGCGCCGTTACCACCGCTGCGTTCGGTCAAGGTTCTGGACCAG
TTGCGTGAGCGCATACGCTACTTGCATTACAGCTTACGAACCGAACAGGCTTATGTCCACTGGGTTCGTG
CCTTCATCCGTTTCCACGGTGTGCGTCACCCGGCAACCTTGGGTAGCAGCGAAGTCGAGGCATTTCTGTC
CTGGCTGGTCACAAAAGGATCTAGGTGAAGATCCTTTTTGATAATCTCATGACCAAAATCCCTTAACGTG
AGTTTTCGTTCCACTGAGCGTCAGACCCCGTAGAAAAGATCAAAGGATCTTCTTGAGATCCTTTTTTTCT
GCGCGTAATCTGCTGCTTGCAAACAAAAAAACCACCGCTACCAGCGGTGGTTTGTTTGCCGGATCAAGAG
CTACCAACTCTTTTTCCGAAGGTAACTGGCTTCAGCAGAGCGCAGATACCAAATACTGTTCTTCTAGTGT
AGCCGTAGTTAGGCCACCACTTCAAGAACTCTGTAGCACCGCCTACATACCTCGCTCTGCTAATCCTGTT
ACCAGTGGCTGCTGCCAGTGGCGATAAGTCGTGTCTTACCGGGTTGGACTCAAGACGATAGTTACCGGAT
AAGGCGCAGCGGTCGGGCTGAACGGGGGGTTCGTGCACACAGCCCAGCTTGGAGCGAACGACCTACACCG
AACTGAGATACCTACAGCGTGAGCTATGAGAAAGCGCCACGCTTCCCGAAGGGAGAAAGGCGGACAGGTA
TCCGGTAAGCGGCAGGGTCGGAACAGGAGAGCGCACGAGGGAGCTTCCAGGGGGAAACGCCTGGTATCTT
TATAGTCCTGTCGGGTTTCGCCACCTCTGACTTGAGCGTCGATTTTTGTGATGCTCGTCAGGGGGGCGGA
GCCTATGGAAAAACGCCAGCAACGCGGCCTTTTTACGGTTCCTGGCCTTTTGCTGGCCTTTTGCTCACAT
GTTCTTTCCTGCGTTATCCCCTGATTCTGTGGATAACCGTGTCAAGCGATGCATCTACACAAGGAACAAA
CACTGGATGTCACTTTCAGTTCAAATTGTAACGCTAATCACTCCGAACAGGTCACAAAAAATTACCTTAA
AAAGTCATAATATTAAATTAGAATAAATATAGCTGTGAGGGAAATATATACAAATATATTGGAGCAAATA
AATTGTACATACAAATATTTATTACTAATTTCTATTGAGCCGAAATGAACCACTCGGAACCATTTGAGCG
AACCGAATCGCGCGGAACTAACGACAGTCGCTCCAAGGTCGTCGAACAAAAGGTGAATGTGTTGCGGAGA
GCGGGTGGGAGACAGCGAAAGAGCAACTACGAAACGTGGTGTGGTGGAGGTGAATTATGAAGAGGGCGCG
CGATTTGAAAAGTATGTATATAAAAAATATATCCCGGTGTTTTATGTAGCGATAAACGAGTTTTTGATGT
AAGGTATGCAGGTGTGTAAGTCTTTTGGTTAGAAGACAAATCCAAAGTCTACTTGTGGGGATGTTCGAAG
GGGAAATACTTGTATTCTATAGGTCATATCTTGTTTTTATTGGCACAAATATAATTACATTAGCTTTTTG
AGGGGGCAATAAACAGTAAACACGATGGTAATAATGGTAAAAAAAAAAAACAAGCAGTTATTTCGGATAT
ATGTCGGCTACTCCTTGCGTCGGGCCCGAAGTCTTAGAGCCAGATATGCGAGCACCCGGAAGCTCACGAT
GAGAATGGCCAGACCCACGTAGTCCAGCGGCAGATCGGCGGCGGAGAAGTTAAGTGTCTCCAGGATGACC
TTGCCCGAACTGGGGCACGTGGTGTTCGACGATGTGCAGCTAATTTCGCCCGGCTCCACGTCCGCCCATT
GGTTAATCAGCAGACCCTCGTTGGCGTAACGGAACCATGAGAGGTACGACAACCATTTGAGGTATACTGG
CACCGAGCCCGAGTTCAAGAAGAAGCCGCCAAAGAGCAGGAATGGTATGATAACCGGCGGACCCACAGAC
AGCGCCATCGAGGTCGAGGAGCTGGCGCAGGATATTAGATATCCGAAGGACGTTGACACATTGGCCACCA
GAGTGACCAGCGCCAGGCAGTTGAAGAAGTGCAGCACTCCGGCCCGCAGTCCGATCATCGGATAGGCAAT
CGCCGTGAAGACCAGTGGCACTGTGAGAAAAAGCGGCAATTCGGCAATCGTTTTGCCCAGAAAGTATGTG
TCACAGCGATAAAGTCGACTTCGGGCCTCCCTCATAAAAACTGGCAGCTCTGAGGTGAACACCTAAATCG
AATCGATTCATTAGAAAGTTAGTAAATTATTGAAATGCAAATGTATTCTAAACATGACTTACATTTATCG
TGGCAAAGACGTTTTGAAAGGTCATGTTGGTCAGGAAGAGGAAGATGGCTCCGTTGATATTCATCACACC
CACTTGCGTGAGTTGTTGGCCCAAAAAGATGAGGCCAATCAAGATGGCAACCATCTGCAAATTAAAATGT
TACTCGCATCTCATTAATATTCGCGAGTTAAATGAAATTTATTTATCTTCTGCAAAACTATAAACTATAC
ATCTCATTGAAAAAAACTAAGAAGGGTGTGGAATCAGGCAATTCTATCTAAAATCTAGCGAATTTGTTTC
CAAGAATTGTAAGCGTTATATCATTTGTTTCCACTGGAACCACTCACCGTTGTCTGAATAAGTCGCACTT
TTACGAGGAGTGGTTCCTTGAGCACCGACAGCCAGGATCGCCACAGGACCGCCCGGAACTGCATGAACCA
GGTGGCCTTGTAGGTGTACCCATTCTCCGGCTGCTCCAGTGGCTTCTCCAGATTTTTGGTGGCCAACAAC
TGCTCCATATCCCGGGCTACTTTGCTAATGGCAAAATTGTCGCATATCTTGGCGATCCGATCACGGGACT
CGATCTCCCGTCCGGGCACAACGGCCAACACCTGTACGTAAAAGTCCGCCGGATTGTAGTTGGTAGGACA
CTGGGCACCCACGCTGGATAGGAGTTGAGATGTTATGTAATACTAGATACCCTTAATAAACACATCGAAC
TCACTAGGAAAAGAAGTCGACGGCTTCGCTGGGAGTGCCCAAGAAAGCTACCCTGCCCTCGGCCATCAGA
AGGATCTTGTCAAAGAGCTCAAACAGCTCGGAAGACGGCTGATGAATGGTCAGGATGACGGTCTTGCCCT
TCTGCGACAGCTTCTTCAGCACCTGGACGACGCTGTGGGCGGTAAAGGAGTCCAGTCCGGAGGTGGGCTC
ATCGCAGATCAGAAGCGGCGGATCGGTTAGAGCCTCGGAGGCGAATGCCAGACGCTTCCTTTCTCCGCCG
GACAGACCTTTCACCCTGCCGGGCACACCGATGATCGTGTGCTGACATTTGCTGAGCGAAAGCTCCTGGA
TCACCTGATCCACGCGGGCCACTCGCTGCCGATAGGTCAGATGTCGTGGCATCCGCACCATGGCTTGGAA
AATCAGGTGTTCCCTGGCCGTTAGGGAGCCGATAAAGAGGTCATCCTGCTGGACATAGGCGCACCTGGCC
TGCATCTCCTTGGCGTCCACAGGTTGGCCATTGAGCAGTCGCATCCCGGATGGCGATACTTGGATGCCCT
GCGGCGATCGAAAGGCAAGGGCATTCAGCAGGGTCGTCTTTCCGGCACCGGAACTGCCCATCACGGCCAA
AAGTTCGCCCGGATAGGCCACGCCGCAAACTGAGTTTCAAATTGGTAATTGGACCCTTTATTAAGATTTC
ACACAGATCAGCCGACTGCGAATAGAAACTCACCGTTCTTGAGCAAATGTTTCCTGGGCGCCGGTATGTG
TCGCTCGTTGCAGAATAGTCCGCGTGTCCGGTTGACCAGCTGCCGCCATCCGGAGCCCGGCTGATTGACC
GCCCCAAAGATGTCCATATTGTGCCAGGCATAGGTGAGGTTCTCGGCTAGTTGGCCGCTCCCTGAACCGG
AGTCCTCCGGCGGACTGGGTGGCCGGAGCGTGCCGTAGTTTTTGGCCTGCCCGAAGCCCTGGTTAATGCA
GCTCTGCGAAGCCGCTCCGCTGTCACCCTGCAATGATAGGGGATCTCAAATATCAACTACAAGCGTTATG
CTCATCTAACCCCGAACAAAAAGTACCCCGAAGTATCCTACGAAGTAGGTTTATACTTTTATTTATTTTT
TGTGCATCTAGGATCAGCTTAAAATATCTGGTTGTTATATTTTTTGTAAAAAAGAATATAGTCGAAAATG
AATGCCTTTAGATGTCTTGATCATGATATGATCTCAAAAATTGTCTTATATAGCGAGAACAGCTACCAGA
ATAATCTGTTTCGTGTCACTATTTGTTTGTGCAATTGCGGTTTGGGATTTTTGTGGGTCGCAGTTCTCAC
GCCGCAGACAATTTGATGTTGCAATCGCAGTTCCTATAGATCAAGTGAACTTAAGATGTATGCACATGTA
CTACTCACATTGTTCAGATGCTCGGCAGATGGGTGTTTGCTGCCTCCGCGAATTAATAGCTCCTGATCCT
CTTGGCCCATTGCCGGGATTTTTCACACTTTCCCCTGCTTACCCACCCAAAACCAATCACCACCCCAATC
ACTCAAAAAACAAACAAAAATAAGAAGCGAGAGGAGTTTTGGCACAGCACTTTGTGTTTAATTGATGGCG
TAAACCGCTTGGAGCTTCGTCACGAAACCGCTGACAAAATGCAACTGAAGGCGGACATTGACGCTACGTA
ACGCTACAAACGGTGGCGAAAGAGATAGCGGACGCAGCGGCGAAAGTGACGGCGATATTTCTGTGGACAG
AGAAGGAGGCAAACAGCGCTGACTTTGAGTGGAATGTCATTTTGAGTGAGAGGTAATCGAAAGAACCTGG
TACATCAAATACCCTTGGATCGAAGTAAATTTAAAACTGATCAGATAAGTTCAATGATATCCAGTGCAGT
AAAAAAAAAAAATGTTTTTTTTATCTACTTTCCGCAAAAATGGGTTTTATTAACTTACATACATACTAGA
ATTCCTCCTGACAGCGAAAAAACCTCCCACACCTCCCCCTGAACCTGAAACATAAAATGAATGCAATTGT
TGTTGTTAACTTGTTTATTGCAGCTTATAATGGTTACAAATAAAGCAATAGCATCACAAATTTCACAAAT
AAAGCATTTTTTTCACTGCATTCTAGTTGTGGTTTGTCCAAACTCATCAATGTATCTTATCATGTCTGGA
TCAAGCTTACTTGTACAGCTCATCCATGCCCAGGGTGATGCCGGCGGCGGTGCGGAACTCCAGCAGCACC
ATGTGATCGCGCTTCTCGTTGGGATCCTTGGACAGCACGCTCTGGGTGCTCAGGTAGTGGCTATCGGGCA
GCAGCACGGGGCCGTCGCCGATGGGGGTGTTCTGCTGGTAGTGATCGGCCAGCTGCACTGAGCCATCCTC
CACGTTGTGGCGGATCTTGAAGTTGACCTTGATGCCGTTCTTCTGCTTCACGGCCATGATGTAGATGTTG
TGGCTGTTGAAGTTGTACTCCAGCTTGTGGCCCAGGATGTTGCCATCCTCCTTGAAATCCACGCCCTTCA
GCTCGATGCGGTTCACCAGGGTATCGCCCTCGAACTTCACCTCGGCGCGGGTCTTGTAGGTGCCGTCGTC
ATTGAAGAAAATGGTGCGCTCCTGCACGTAGCCCTCGGGCATGGCGCTCTTGAAGAAATCGTGCTGCTTC
ATGTGATCGGGGTAGCGGGCGAAGCACTGCACGCCGTGGCTCAGGGTGGTCACCAGGGTGGGCCAGGGCA
CGGGCAGCTTGCCGGTGGTGCAGATGAACTTCAGGGTCAGCTTGCCGTTGGTGGCGTCGCCCTCGCCCTC
GCCGCGCACGCTGAACTTGTGGCCGTTCACGTCGCCATCCAGCTCCACCAGGATGGGCACCACGCCGGTG
AACAGCTCCTCGCCCTTGGACACCATTTGGTTTGGTATGCGTCTTGTGATTCAAAGTTGGCTTATTCAAA
GGATATTAACGAAGGCAGCGGCACGTCTGCTCGGCTCGAACATTCATTCACAACTGATGCTCTCAGCCAC
CCCGCGCCCTTTTATACCGCTGCGCTCGATCCCCGGGCGAGCTCGGGAGCATATTACATGGCATTACCAC
CATATACATATCCATATACATATCCATATCTAATCTTACCTCGACTGCTGTATATAAAACCAGTGGTTAT
ATGTACAGTACTGCTGTATATAAAACCAGTGGTTATATGTACAGTACGTCGACTGCTGTATATAAAACCA
GTGGTTATATGTACAGTACTGCTGTATATAAAACCAGTGGTTATATGTACAGTACGTCGAGGGGATGATA
ATGCGATTAGTTTTTTAGCCTCGACCTGCAGCCCAAGCTCTCCTGACAGCGGCATATTACATGGCATTAC
CACCATATACATATCCATATACATATCCATATCTAATCTTACCTCGACTGCTGTATATAAAACCAGTGGT
TATATGTACAGTACTGCTGTATATAAAACCAGTGGTTATATGTACAGTACGTCGACTGCTGTATATAAAA
CCAGTGGTTATATGTACAGTACTGCTGTATATAAAACCAGTGGTTATATGTACAGTACGTCGAGGGGATG
ATAATGCGATTAGTTTTTTAGCCTCGACCTGCAGCCCAAGCTCTCCTGACAGCGGCATATTACATGGCAT
TACCACCATATACATATCCATATACATATCCATATCTAATCTTACCTCGACTGCTGTATATAAAACCAGT
GGTTATATGTACAGTACTGCTGTATATAAAACCAGTGGTTATATGTACAGTACGTCGACTGCTGTATATA
AAACCAGTGGTTATATGTACAGTACTGCTGTATATAAAACCAGTGGTTATATGTACAGTACGTCGAGGGG
ATGATAATGCGATTAGTTTTTTAGCCTCGACCTGCAGCCCAAGCTCTCCTGACAGCGCAGCTGCCCGGGT
CTAGAGTCGACGCATGCCTCCTGACAGCGCATCATGATGGACCAGATGGGTGAGGTGGAGTACGCGCCCG
GGGAGCCCAAGGGCACGCCCTGGCACCCGCACCGCGGCTTCGAGACAGTGACCTACATCGTCGACCAATT
CCTCCTGACAGCGGAACAAACGACCCAACACCCGTGCGTTTTATTCTGTCTTTTTATTGCCAAGCTTAGT
TACGGGTATACTTCAGGGGAATCAGTTCCTCAATGGTGGTCTTGACCAGCTTGCCGTTCATCTCAATCAG
CACGAAGCAATCGGGGGCGTAATCGCTAATCAGCTCACGGCACATTCCACACGGGGACACGACACGGATG
CTACGGTCCACCTCATCGGAGTATGGGTGACGCACGGCCACAATGGTATCAAAATCCTTCTGGCCGTTGC
TCACGGCACTGCCAATGGCAATGGCCTCGGCACACACGGTCACGCGTCCGATGTAGGCCTCAATGTGCAC
GGCACTGATAATCTCGCCCGTCTTGGTGCGAATGGCAGCTCCCACGTGGTGCTTGTTATCCTCGTAGAGC
ATCGTAATCTTCTCGGTAGCCACCTCCACCAGTTCCAGGTCCTGCTGGCTGATGTTGAAGGTTTTCATTT
TGTTTTCCTCCTTATGTTAAGCTTACTCAGTTATTATATCATAAATATCTGTGTCAAGAATAAACTCCCA
CATGGATTCGAGTATTGAGTGTTCTCTTCTTGTATTCAATAATTACTTCTTGGCAGATTTCAGTAGTTGC
AGTTGATTTACTTGGTTGCTGGTTACTTTTAATTGATTCACTTTAACTTGCACTTTACTGCAGATTGTTT
AGCTTGTTCAGCTGCGCTTGTTTATTTGCTTAGCTTTCGCTTAGCGACGTGTTCACTTTGCTTGTTTGAA
TTGAATTGTCGCTCCGTAGACGAAGCGCCTCTATTTATACTCCGGCGCTCTTTTCGCGAACATTCGAGGC
GCGCTCTCTCGAACCAACGAGAGCAGTATGCCGTTTACTGTGTGACAGAGTGAGAGAGCATTAGTGCAGA
GAGGGAGCGACCCAAAAAGAAAAGAGAGAATAACGAATAACGGCCAGAGAAATTTCTCGAGTTTTCTTTC
TGCCAAACAAATGACCTACCACAATAACCAGTTTGTTTTGGGATTCTAGCTCCCTGGGATCCGGAGAGAG
ACCCTATGCGGCATCAGAGCAGATTGTACTGAGAGTGCACCATATGCGGTGTGAAATACCGCACAGATGC
GTAAGGAGAAAATACCGCATCAGGCGTCATTCGCCATTCAGGCTGCGCAACTGTTGGGAAGGGCGATCGG
TGCGGGCCTCTTCGCTATTACGCCAGCTGGCGAAAGGGGGATGTGCTGCAAGGCGATTAAGTTGGGTAAC
GCCAGGGTTTTCCCAGTCACGACGTTGTAAAACGACGGCCAGTGAATTGTAATACGACTCACTATAGGGC
GAATTCGAGCTCGGTACCCGGGGATCCTCTAGAGTCGACCTGCAGGCATGCAAGCTTGAGTATTCTATAG
TGTCACCTAAATAGCTTGGCGTAATCATGGTCATGATCTGCCTCCTGGGTTTAGTTCCTCACCTTGTCGT
ATTATACTATGCCGATATACTATGCCGATGATTAATTGTCAACAGGGGTCTCTCGCTGATCCGTTA
